Addgene plasmid #68597: pMpGWB206
Purpose: (Empty Backbone) Gateway binary vector designed for transgenic research with Marchantia polymorpha as well as other plants
Depositing lab: Takayuki Kohchi. Depositing organization: Kyoto University, Graduate School of Biostudies. Publication: Development of Gateway Binary Vector Series with Four Different Selection Markers for the Liverwort Marchantia polymorpha. Ishizaki K, Nishihama R, Ueda M, Inoue K, Ishida S, Nishimura Y, Shikanai T, Kohchi T. PLoS One. 2015 Sep 25;10(9):e0138876. doi: 10.1371/journal.pone.0138876. eCollection 2015. PONE-D-15-25288 PubMed 26406247.
Backbone
  Vector backbone: pMpGWB200
  Backbone manufacturer: Kohchi Lab., Kyoto University
  Backbone size (bp): 9021
  Modifications to backbone: CaMV 35S promoter and Citrine coding sequence are cloned upstream and downstream of the Gateway cassette, respectively.
  Vector type: Plant Expression
  Promoter: Cauliflower mosaic virus 35S promoter
  Selectable markers: Gentamicin
  Tag / fusion protein: Citrine (C terminal on insert)
Growth in bacteria
  Bacterial resistance: Chloramphenicol and Spectinomycin, 25 & 50 μg/mL
  Growth temperature: 37°C
  Growth strain: DB3.1
  Copy number: High Copy
Gene/Insert
  Cloning method: Gateway Cloning
Resource information
  A portion of this plasmid was derived from a plasmid made by: The Gateway cassette was provided by Tsuyoshi Nakagawa at Shimane University, Japan.
Terms and licenses: Academic/Nonprofit Terms; Industry Terms: Not Available to Industry
How to cite: pMpGWB206 was a gift from Takayuki Kohchi (Addgene plasmid # 68597 ; http://n2t.net/addgene:68597 ; RRID:Addgene_68597)
