[The description below was written by a language model from this plasmid's Addgene catalogue record and pLannotate feature annotations shown in this document.]
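Description:
pMpGWB206 is an empty Gateway destination binary vector for Agrobacterium-mediated plant transformation. It was designed for the liverwort Marchantia polymorpha but is also usable in other plants. It derives from the pMpGWB200 backbone, and the deposited sequence is about 12.3 kb. Outside the T-DNA, the plasmid carries a ColE1/pMB1-type origin for high-copy replication in E. coli. The pVS1 oriV, RepA and StaA functions provide replication and stable maintenance in Agrobacterium. A pBR322 bom region is also present, and an aadA gene confers spectinomycin/streptomycin resistance for bacterial selection.

Between the nopaline-type right and left border repeats lie two plant expression units. In the first, a CaMV 35S promoter drives a Gateway cassette in which attR1 and attR2 flank a chloramphenicol resistance gene and the ccdB gyrase toxin. This cassette is followed by the coding sequence for the yellow fluorescent protein Citrine and a NOS terminator. An LR reaction with an entry clone replaces the CmR–ccdB cassette with the gene of interest. This produces a constitutively expressed protein fused at its C terminus to Citrine, provided the insert lacks a stop codon and is in frame. Because ccdB is lethal to standard E. coli strains, the unrecombined vector is maintained in a ccdB-tolerant strain (DB3.1) under chloramphenicol and spectinomycin selection. The loss of ccdB on recombination counterselects non-recombinant plasmids. The second unit, in the opposite orientation near the left border, is an enhanced 35S promoter driving a gentamicin acetyltransferase gene with a CaMV poly(A) signal, which allows gentamicin selection of transformed plants.

The vector is typically used for overexpression and subcellular localisation of Citrine-tagged proteins. According to the associated publication, it belongs to a vector series offering four different plant selection markers.
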