Features (pLannotate 1.2.2; 30 found; start..end, strand, type, name):
     54..78      -  misc_feature   RB T-DNA repeat: right border repeat from nopaline C58 T-DNA
    144..298     -  CDS            lacZα (fragment): LacZα fragment of β-galactosidase; lacZ fragment
    301..321     -  misc_feature   MCS (fragment): pUC18/19 multiple cloning site
    812..1153    +  promoter       CaMV 35S promoter: strong constitutive promoter from cauliflower mosaic virus
   1179..1303    +  protein_bind   attR1: mutant version of attR; recombination site for the Gateway® LR reaction LR Clonase™
   1340..1370    +  promoter       lac UV5 promoter: E. coli lac promoter with an "up" mutation
   1394..1423    +  promoter       cat promoter (fragment): promoter of the E. coli cat gene encoding chloramphenicol acetyltransferase
   1424..2083    +  CDS            CmR: chloramphenicol acetyltransferase; cat; confers resistance to chloramphenicol
   2262..2420    +  CDS            ccdA (fragment): CCDA_ECO57 - Also known as H, letA. Experimental evidence at protein level: Swiss-Prot protein existence level 1. Antitoxin component of a type II toxin-antitoxin (TA) system which inhibits the post-segregational killing (PSK) of plasmid-free cells, also referred to as a plasmid addiction system. Binds to and blocks the activity of CcdB; will also remove bound CcdB protein from the CcdB-GyrA complex by forming a CcdA-CcdB complex, a process termed rejuvenation. Functions as a transcriptional corepressor for the ccdAB operon, repression also requires CcdB (By similarity). From Escherichia coli
   2425..2730    +  CDS            ccdB: CcdB, a bacterial toxin that poisons DNA gyrase; ccdB; Plasmids containing the ccdB gene cannot be propagated in standard E. coli strains.
   2771..2895    -  protein_bind   attR2: mutant version of attR; recombination site for the Gateway® LR reaction LR Clonase™
   2906..3622    +  CDS            Citrine: Citrine is a basic (constitutively fluorescent) yellow fluorescent protein published in 2001, derived from Aequorea victoria. It has moderate acid sensitivity.
   3647..3899    +  terminator     NOS terminator: nopaline synthase terminator and poly(A) signal
   3955..3977    -  protein_bind   lac operator (fragment): The lac repressor binds to the lac operator to inhibit transcription in E. coli. This inhibition can be relieved by adding lactose or isopropyl-β-D-thiogalactopyranoside (IPTG). lac repressor encoded by lacI
   3981..4011    -  promoter       lac promoter: promoter for the E. coli lac operon
   4026..4047    -  protein_bind   CAP binding site: CAP binding activates transcription in the presence of cAMP. E. coli catabolite activator protein
   4132..4304    -  polyA_signal   CaMV poly(A) signal: cauliflower mosaic virus polyadenylation signal
   4361..4890    -  CDS            GmR (fragment): gentamycin acetyltransferase; aacC1; confers resistance to gentamycin
   4957..5633    -  promoter       CaMV 35S promoter (enhanced): cauliflower mosaic virus 35S promoter with a duplicated enhancer region
   5828..5852    -  misc_feature   LB T-DNA repeat: left border repeat from nopaline C58 T-DNA
   6111..6134    +  promoter       Pc promoter (fragment): intI1 (promoter lies within the coding sequence); class 1 integron promoter
   6310..6366    +  CDS            GmR (fragment): gentamycin acetyltransferase; aacC1; confers resistance to gentamycin
   6377..7164    +  CDS            SmR (fragment): aminoglycoside adenylyltransferase (Murphy, 1985); aadA; confers resistance to spectinomycin and streptomycin
   7410..7998    +  rep_origin     ori: high-copy-number ColE1/pMB1/pBR322/pUC origin of replication
   8184..8324    -  misc_feature   bom: basis of mobility region from pBR322
   8426..8465    -  CDS            rop (fragment): Rop protein, which maintains plasmids at low copy number; rop
   8668..8862    -  rep_origin     pVS1 oriV: origin of replication for the Pseudomonas plasmid pVS1 (Heeb et al., 2000)
   8928..10001   -  CDS            pVS1 RepA: replication protein from the Pseudomonas plasmid pVS1 (Heeb et al., 2000)
  10430..11059   -  CDS            pVS1 StaA: stability protein from the Pseudomonas plasmid pVS1 (Heeb et al., 2000)
  11619..12020   -  CDS            Y4CG_SINFN (fragment): Protein inferred from homology: Swiss-Prot protein existence level 3. From Sinorhizobium fredii (strain NBRC 101917 / NGR234).
>Addgene plasmid #68597 | pMpGWB206 | depositor full sequence | sequence record 121606 | pMpGWB206 sequence 12306 bps
TTTCACGCCCTTTTAAATATCCGATTATTCTAATAAACGCTCTTTTCTCTTAGGTTTACCCGCCAATATA
TCCTGTCAAACACTGATAGTTTAAACTGAAGGCGGGAAACGACAATCTGATCCAAGCTCAAGCTGCTCTA
GCATTCGCCATTCAGGCTGCGCAACTGTTGGGAAGGGCGATCGGTGCGGGCCTCTTCGCTATTACGCCAG
CTGGCGAAAGGGGGATGTGCTGCAAGGCGATTAAGTTGGGTAACGCCAGGGTTTTCCCAGTCACGACGTT
GTAAAACGACGGCCAGTGCCAAGCTTGCATGCCTGCAGGTCCCCAGATTAGCCTTTTCAATTTCAGAAAG
AATGCTAACCCACAGATGGTTAGAGAGGCTTACGCAGCAGGTCTCATCAAGACGATCTACCCGAGCAATA
ATCTCCAGGAAATCAAATACCTTCCCAAGAAGGTTAAAGATGCAGTCAAAAGATTCAGGACTAACTGCAT
CAAGAACACAGAGAAAGATATATTTCTCAAGATCAGAAGTACTATTCCAGTATGGACGATTCAAGGCTTG
CTTCACAAACCAAGGCAAGTAATAGAGATTGGAGTCTCTAAAAAGGTAGTTCCCACTGAATCAAAGGCCA
TGGAGTCAAAGATTCAAATAGAGGACCTAACAGAACTCGCCGTAAAGACTGGCGAACAGTTCATACAGAG
TCTCTTACGACTCAATGACAAGAAGAAAATCTTCGTCAACATGGTGGAGCACGACACACTTGTCTACTCC
AAAAATATCAAAGATACAGTCTCAGAAGACCAAAGGGCAATTGAGACTTTTCAACAAAGGGTAATATCCG
GAAACCTCCTCGGATTCCATTGCCCAGCTATCTGTCACTTTATTGTGAAGATAGTGGAAAAGGAAGGTGG
CTCCTACAAATGCCATCATTGCGATAAAGGAAAGGCCATCGTTGAAGATGCCTCTGCCGACAGTGGTCCC
AAAGATGGACCCCCACCCACGAGGAGCATCGTGGAAAAAGAAGACGTTCCAACCACGTCTTCAAAGCAAG
TGGATTGATGTGATATCTCCACTGACGTAAGGGATGACGCACAATCCCACTATCCTTCGCAAGACCCTTC
CTCTATATAAGGAAGTTCATTTCATTTGGAGAGAACACGGGGGACTCTAGAGTTATCAACAAGTTTGTAC
AAAAAAGCTGAACGAGAAACGTAAAATGATATAAATATCAATATATTAAATTAGATTTTGCATAAAAAAC
AGACTACATAATACTGTAAAACACAACATATCCAGTCACTATGGCGGCCCCTCGAGGGGCCGCATTAGGC
ACCCCAGGCTTTACACTTTATGCTTCCGGCTCGTATAATGTGTGGATTTTGAGTTAGGATCCGTCGAGAT
TTTCAGGAGCTAAGGAAGCTAAAATGGAGAAAAAAATCACTGGATATACCACCGTTGATATATCCCAATG
GCATCGTAAAGAACATTTTGAGGCATTTCAGTCAGTTGCTCAATGTACCTATAACCAGACCGTTCAGCTG
GATATTACGGCCTTTTTAAAGACCGTAAAGAAAAATAAGCACAAGTTTTATCCGGCCTTTATTCACATTC
TTGCCCGCCTGATGAATGCTCATCCGGAATTCCGTATGGCAATGAAAGACGGTGAGCTGGTGATATGGGA
TAGTGTTCACCCTTGTTACACCGTTTTCCATGAGCAAACTGAAACGTTTTCATCGCTCTGGAGTGAATAC
CACGACGATTTCCGGCAGTTTCTACACATATATTCGCAAGATGTGGCGTGTTACGGTGAAAACCTGGCCT
ATTTCCCTAAAGGGTTTATTGAGAATATGTTTTTCGTCTCAGCCAATCCCTGGGTGAGTTTCACCAGTTT
TGATTTAAACGTGGCCAATATGGACAACTTCTTCGCCCCCGTTTTCACCATGGGCAAATATTATACGCAA
GGCGACAAGGTGCTGATGCCGCTGGCGATTCAGGTTCATCATGCCGTTTGTGATGGCTTCCATGTCGGCA
GAATGCTTAATGAATTACAACAGTACTGCGATGAGTGGCAGGGCGGGGCGTAAAGATCTGGATCCGGCTT
ACTAAAAGCCAGATAACAGTATGCGTATTTGCGCGCTGATTTTTGCGGTATAAGAATATATACTGATATG
TATACCCGAAGTATGTCAAAAAGAGGTATGCTATGAAGCAGCGTATTACAGTGACAGTTGACAGCGACAG
CTATCAGTTGCTCAAGGCATATATGATGTCAATATCTCCGGTCTGGTAAGCACAACCATGCAGAATGAAG
CCCGTCGTCTGCGTGCCGAACGCTGGAAAGCGGAAAATCAGGAAGGGATGGCTGAGGTCGCCCGGTTTAT
TGAAATGAACGGCTCTTTTGCTGACGAGAACAGGGGCTGGTGAAATGCAGTTTAAGGTTTACACCTATAA
AAGAGAGAGCCGTTATCGTCTGTTTGTGGATGTACAGAGTGATATTATTGACACGCCCGGGCGACGGATG
GTGATCCCCCTGGCCAGTGCACGTCTGCTGTCAGATAAAGTCCCCCGTGAACTTTACCCGGTGGTGCATA
TCGGGGATGAAAGCTGGCGCATGATGACCACCGATATGGCCAGTGTGCCGGTCTCCGTTATCGGGGAAGA
AGTGGCTGATCTCAGCCACCGCGAAAATGACATCAAAAACGCCATTAACCTGATGTTCTGGGGAATATAA
ATGTCAGGCTCCCTTATACACAGCCAGTCTGCAGGTCGACCATAGTGACTGGATATGTTGTGTTTTACAG
TATTATGTAGTCTGTTTTTTATGCAAAATCTAATTTAATATATTGATATTTATATCATTTTACGTTTCTC
GTTCAGCTTTCTTGTACAAAGTGGTTGATAACAGCATGGTGAGCAAGGGCGAGGAGCTGTTCACCGGGGT
GGTGCCCATCCTGGTCGAGCTGGACGGCGACGTAAACGGCCACAAGTTCAGCGTGTCCGGCGAGGGCGAG
GGCGATGCCACCTACGGCAAGCTGACCCTGAAGTTCATCTGCACCACCGGCAAGCTGCCCGTGCCCTGGC
CCACCCTCGTGACCACCTTCGGCTACGGCCTGATGTGCTTCGCCCGCTACCCCGACCACATGAAGCAGCA
CGACTTCTTCAAGTCCGCCATGCCCGAAGGCTACGTCCAGGAGCGCACCATCTTCTTCAAGGACGACGGC
AACTACAAGACCCGCGCCGAGGTGAAGTTCGAGGGCGACACCCTGGTGAACCGCATCGAGCTGAAGGGCA
TCGACTTCAAGGAGGACGGCAACATCCTGGGGCACAAGCTGGAGTACAACTACAACAGCCACAACGTCTA
TATCATGGCCGACAAGCAGAAGAACGGCATCAAGGTGAACTTCAAGATCCGCCACAACATCGAGGACGGC
AGCGTGCAGCTCGCCGACCACTACCAGCAGAACACCCCCATCGGCGACGGCCCCGTGCTGCTGCCCGACA
ACCACTACCTGAGCTACCAGTCCGCCCTGAGCAAAGACCCCAACGAGAAGCGCGATCACATGGTCCTGCT
GGAGTTCGTGACCGCCGCCGGGATCACTCTCGGCATGGACGAGCTGTACAAGTGAGCTTAGAGCTCGAAT
TTCCCCGATCGTTCAAACATTTGGCAATAAAGTTTCTTAAGATTGAATCCTGTTGCCGGTCTTGCGATGA
TTATCATATAATTTCTGTTGAATTACGTTAAGCATGTAATAATTAACATGTAATGCATGACGTTATTTAT
GAGATGGGTTTTTATGATTAGAGTCCCGCAATTATACATTTAATACGCGATAGAAAACAAAATATAGCGC
GCAAACTAGGATAAATTATCGCGCGCGGTGTCATCTATGTTACTAGATCGGGAATTGGTTCCGGAACCAA
TTCGTAATCATGGTCATAGCTGTTTCCTGTGTGAAATTGTTATCCGCTCACAATTCCACACAACATACGA
GCCGGAAGCATAAAGTGTAAAGCCTGGGGTGCCTAATGAGTGAGCTAACTCACATTAGGCTGAATTAGGC
GCGCCTATTTCTGAATTCAACACATTGCGGACGTTTTTAATGTACTGAATTAACGCCGAATTAATTCGGG
GGATCTGGATTTTAGTACTGGATTTTGGTTTTAGGAATTAGATTTTATTGATAGAAGTATTTTACAAATA
CAAATACATACTAAGGGTTTCTTATATGCTCAACACATGAGCGAAACCCTATAGGAACCCTAATTCCCTT
ATCTGGGAACTACTCACACATTATTATGGAGAAACTCGAGCTTGTCGATCGACTCTAGGCCGGGAAGCCG
ATCTCGGCTTGAACGAATTGTTAGGTGGCGGTACTTGGGTCGATATCAAAGTGCATCACTTCTTCCCGTA
TGCCCAACTTTGTATAGAGAGCCACTGCGGGATCGTCACCGTAATCTGCTTGCACGTAGATCACATAAGC
ACCAAGCGCGTTGGCCTCATGCTTGAGGAGATTGATGAGCGCGGTGGCAATGCCCTGCCTCCGGTGCTCG
CCGGAGACTGCGAGATCATAGATATAGATCTCACTACGCGGCTGCTCAAACTTGGGCAGAACGTAAGCCG
CGAGAGCGCCAACAACCGCTTCTTGGTCGAAGGCAGCAAGCGCGATGAATGTCTTACTACGGAGCAAGTT
CCCGAGGTAATCGGAGTCCGGCTGATGTTGGGAGTAGGTGGCTACGTCTCCGAACTCACGACCGAAAAGA
TCAAGAGCAGCCCGCATGGATTTGACTTGGTCAGGGCCGAGCCTACATGTGCGAATGATGCCCATACTTG
AGCCACCTAACTTTGTTTTAGGGCGACTGCCCTGCTGCGTAACATCGTTGCTGCTGCGTACCATGGTCGA
TCGACAGATCTGCGAAAGCTCGAGAGAGATAGATTTGTAGAGAGAGACTGGTGATTTCAGCGTGTCCTCT
CCAAATGAAATGAACTTCCTTATATAGAGGAAGGGTCTTGCGAAGGATAGTGGGATTGTGCGTCATCCCT
TACGTCAGTGGAGATATCACATCAATCCACTTGCTTTGAAGACGTGGTTGGAACGTCTTCTTTTTCCACG
ATGCTCCTCGTGGGTGGGGGTCCATCTTTGGGACCACTGTCGGCAGAGGCATCTTGAACGATAGCCTTTC
CTTTATCGCAATGATGGCATTTGTAGGTGCCACCTTCCTTTTCTACTGTCCTTTTGATGAAGTGACAGAT
AGCTGGGCAATGGAATCCGAGGAGGTTTCCCGATATTACCCTTTGTTGAAAAGTCTCAATAGCCCTTTGG
TCTTCTGAGACTGTATCTTTGATATTCTTGGAGTAGACGAGAGTGTCGTGCTCCACCATGTTCACATCAA
TCCACTTGCTTTGAAGACGTGGTTGGAACGTCTTCTTTTTCCACGATGCTCCTCGTGGGTGGGGGTCCAT
CTTTGGGACCACTGTCGGCAGAGGCATCTTGAACGATAGCCTTTCCTTTATCGCAATGATGGCATTTGTA
GGTGCCACCTTCCTTTTCTACTGTCCTTTTGATGAAGTGACAGATAGCTGGGCAATGGAATCCGAGGAGG
TTTCCCGATATTACCCTTTGTTGAAAAGTCTCAATAGCCCTTTGGTCTTCTGAGACTGTATCTTTGATAT
TCTTGGAGTAGACGAGAGTGTCGTGCTCCACCATGTTGGCAAGCTGCTCTAGCCAATACGCAAACCGAAT
TCAGAAATAAATTCAGCCTAATTCGGCGTTAATTCAGTACATTAAAAACGTCCGCAATGTGTTATTAAGT
TGTCTAAGCGTCAATTTGTTTACACCACAATATATCCTGCCACCAGCCAGCCAACAGCTCCCCGACCGGC
AGCTCGGCACAAAATCACCACTCGATACAGGCAGCCCATCAGTCCGGGACGGCGTCAGCGGGAGAGCCGT
TGTAAGGCGGCAGACTTTGCTCATGTTACCGATGCTATTCGGAAGAACGGCAACTAAGCTGCCGGGTTTG
AAACACGGATGATCTCGCGGAGGGTAGCATGTTGATTGTAACGATGACAGAGCGTTGCTGCCTGTGATCA
ATTCGGGCACGAACCCAGTGGACATAAGCCTGTTCGGTTCGTAAGCTGTAATGCAAGTAGCGTATGCGCT
CACGCAACTGGTCCAGAACCTTGACCGAACGCAGCGGTGGTAACGGCGCAGTGGCGGTTTTCATGGCTTG
TTATGACTGTTTTTTTGGGGTACAGTCTATGCCTCGGGCATCCAAGCAGCAAGCGCGTTACGCCGTGGGT
CGATGTTTGATGTTATGGAGCAGCAACGATGTTACGCAGCAGGGCAGTCGCCCTAAAACAAAGTTAAACA
TCATGGGGGAAGCGGTGATCGCCGAAGTATCGACTCAACTATCAGAGGTAGTTGGCGTCATCGAGCGCCA
TCTCGAACCGACGTTGCTGGCCGTACATTTGTACGGCTCCGCAGTGGATGGCGGCCTGAAGCCACACAGT
GATATTGATTTGCTGGTTACGGTGACCGTAAGGCTTGATGAAACAACGCGGCGAGCTTTGATCAACGACC
TTTTGGAAACTTCGGCTTCCCCTGGAGAGAGCGAGATTCTCCGCGCTGTAGAAGTCACCATTGTTGTGCA
CGACGACATCATTCCGTGGCGTTATCCAGCTAAGCGCGAACTGCAATTTGGAGAATGGCAGCGCAATGAC
ATTCTTGCAGGTATCTTCGAGCCAGCCACGATCGACATTGATCTGGCTATCTTGCTGACAAAAGCAAGAG
AACATAGCGTTGCCTTGGTAGGTCCAGCGGCGGAGGAACTCTTTGATCCGGTTCCTGAACAGGATCTATT
TGAGGCGCTAAATGAAACCTTAACGCTATGGAACTCGCCGCCCGACTGGGCTGGCGATGAGCGAAATGTA
GTGCTTACGTTGTCCCGCATTTGGTACAGCGCAGTAACCGGCAAAATCGCGCCGAAGGATGTCGCTGCCG
ACTGGGCAATGGAGCGCCTGCCGGCCCAGTATCAGCCCGTCATACTTGAAGCTAGACAGGCTTATCTTGG
ACAAGAAGAAGATCGCTTGGCCTCGCGCGCAGATCAGTTGGAAGAATTTGTCCACTACGTGAAAGGCGAG
ATCACCAAGGTAGTCGGCAAATAATGTCTAGCTAGAAATTCGTTCAAGCCGACGCCGCTTCGCGGCGCGG
CTTAACTCAAGCGTTAGATGCACTAAGCACATAATTGCTCACAGCCAAACTATCAGGTCAAGTCTGCTTT
TATTATTTTTAAGCGTGCATAATAAGCCCTACACAAATTGGGAGATATATCATGCATGACCAAAATCCCT
TAACGTGAGTTTTCGTTCCACTGAGCGTCAGACCCCGTAGAAAAGATCAAAGGATCTTCTTGAGATCCTT
TTTTTCTGCGCGTAATCTGCTGCTTGCAAACAAAAAAACCACCGCTACCAGCGGTGGTTTGTTTGCCGGA
TCAAGAGCTACCAACTCTTTTTCCGAAGGTAACTGGCTTCAGCAGAGCGCAGATACCAAATACTGTCCTT
CTAGTGTAGCCGTAGTTAGGCCACCACTTCAAGAACTCTGTAGCACCGCCTACATACCTCGCTCTGCTAA
TCCTGTTACCAGTGGCTGCTGCCAGTGGCGATAAGTCGTGTCTTACCGGGTTGGACTCAAGACGATAGTT
ACCGGATAAGGCGCAGCGGTCGGGCTGAACGGGGGGTTCGTGCACACAGCCCAGCTTGGAGCGAACGACC
TACACCGAACTGAGATACCTACAGCGTGAGCTATGAGAAAGCGCCACGCTTCCCGAAGGGAGAAAGGCGG
ACAGGTATCCGGTAAGCGGCAGGGTCGGAACAGGAGAGCGCACGAGGGAGCTTCCAGGGGGAAACGCCTG
GTATCTTTATAGTCCTGTCGGGTTTCGCCACCTCTGACTTGAGCGTCGATTTTTGTGATGCTCGTCAGGG
GGGCGGAGCCTATGGAAAAACGCCAGCAACGCGGCCTTTTTACGGTTCCTGGCCTTTTGCTGGCCTTTTG
CTCACATGTTCTTTCCTGCGTTATCCCCTGATTCTGTGGATAACCGTATTACCGCCTTTGAGTGAGCTGA
TACCGCTCGCCGCAGCCGAACGACCGAGCGCAGCGAGTCAGTGAGCGAGGAAGCGGAAGAGCGCCTGATG
CGGTATTTTCTCCTTACGCATCTGTGCGGTATTTCACACCGCATATGGTGCACTCTCAGTACAATCTGCT
CTGATGCCGCATAGTTAAGCCAGTATACACTCCGCTATCGCTACGTGACTGGGTCATGGCTGCGCCCCGA
CACCCGCCAACACCCGCTGACGCGCCCTGACGGGCTTGTCTGCTCCCGGCATCCGCTTACAGACAAGCTG
TGACCGTCTCCGGGAGCTGCATGTGTCAGAGGTTTTCACCGTCATCACCGAAACGCGCGAGGCAGGGTGC
CTTGATGTGGGCGCCGGCGGTCGAGTGGCGACGGCGCGGCTTGTCCGCGCCCTGGTAGATTGCCTGGCCG
TAGGCCAGCCATTTTTGAGCGGCCAGCGGCCGCGATAGGCCGACGCGAAGCGGCGGGGCGTAGGGAGCGC
AGCGACCGAAGGGTAGGCGCTTTTTGCAGCTCTTCGGCTGTGCGCTGGCCAGACAGTTATGCACAGGCCA
GGCGGGTTTTAAGAGTTTTAATAAGTTTTAAAGAGTTTTAGGCGGAAAAATCGCCTTTTTTCTCTTTTAT
ATCAGTCACTTACATGTGTGACCGGTTCCCAATGTACGGCTTTGGGTTCCCAATGTACGGGTTCCGGTTC
CCAATGTACGGCTTTGGGTTCCCAATGTACGTGCTATCCACAGGAAAGAGACCTTTTCGACCTTTTTCCC
CTGCTAGGGCAATTTGCCCTAGCATCTGCTCCGTACATTAGGAACCGGCGGATGCTTCGCCCTCGATCAG
GTTGCGGTAGCGCATGACTAGGATCGGGCCAGCCTGCCCCGCCTCCTCCTTCAAATCGTACTCCGGCAGG
TCATTTGACCCGATCAGCTTGCGCACGGTGAAACAGAACTTCTTGAACTCTCCGGCGCTGCCACTGCGTT
CGTAGATCGTCTTGAACAACCATCTGGCTTCTGCCTTGCCTGCGGCGCGGCGTGCCAGGCGGTAGAGAAA
ACGGCCGATGCCGGGATCGATCAAAAAGTAATCGGGGTGAACCGTCAGCACGTCCGGGTTCTTGCCTTCT
GTGATCTCGCGGTACATCCAATCAGCTAGCTCGATCTCGATGTACTCCGGCCGCCCGGTTTCGCTCTTTA
CGATCTTGTAGCGGCTAATCAAGGCTTCACCCTCGGATACCGTCACCAGGCGGCCGTTCTTGGCCTTCTT
CGTACGCTGCATGGCAACGTGCGTGGTGTTTAACCGAATGCAGGTTTCTACCAGGTCGTCTTTCTGCTTT
CCGCCATCGGCTCGCCGGCAGAACTTGAGTACGTCCGCAACGTGTGGACGGAACACGCGGCCGGGCTTGT
CTCCCTTCCCTTCCCGGTATCGGTTCATGGATTCGGTTAGATGGGAAACCGCCATCAGTACCAGGTCGTA
ATCCCACACACTGGCCATGCCGGCCGGCCCTGCGGAAACCTCTACGTGCCCGTCTGGAAGCTCGTAGCGG
ATCACCTCGCCAGCTCGTCGGTCACGCTTCGACAGACGGAAAACGGCCACGTCCATGATGCTGCGACTAT
CGCGGGTGCCCACGTCATAGAGCATCGGAACGAAAAAATCTGGTTGCTCGTCGCCCTTGGGCGGCTTCCT
AATCGACGGCGCACCGGCTGCCGGCGGTTGCCGGGATTCTTTGCGGATTCGATCAGCGGCCGCTTGCCAC
GATTCACCGGGGCGTGCTTCTGCCTCGATGCGTTGCCGCTGGGCGGCCTGCGCGGCCTTCAACTTCTCCA
CCAGGTCATCACCCAGCGCCGCGCCGATTTGTACCGGGCCGGATGGTTTGCGACCGCTCACGCCGATTCC
TCGGGCTTGGGGGTTCCAGTGCCATTGCAGGGCCGGCAGACAACCCAGCCGCTTACGCCTGGCCAACCGC
CCGTTCCTCCACACATGGGGCATTCCACGGCGTCGGTGCCTGGTTGTTCTTGATTTTCCATGCCGCCTCC
TTTAGCCGCTAAAATTCATCTACTCATTTATTCATTTGCTCATTTACTCTGGTAGCTGCGCGATGTATTC
AGATAGCAGCTCGGTAATGGTCTTGCCTTGGCGTACCGCGTACATCTTCAGCTTGGTGTGATCCTCCGCC
GGCAACTGAAAGTTGACCCGCTTCATGGCTGGCGTGTCTGCCAGGCTGGCCAACGTTGCAGCCTTGCTGC
TGCGTGCGCTCGGACGGCCGGCACTTAGCGTGTTTGTGCTTTTGCTCATTTTCTCTTTACCTCATTAACT
CAAATGAGTTTTGATTTAATTTCAGCGGCCAGCGCCTGGACCTCGCGGGCAGCGTCGCCCTCGGGTTCTG
ATTCAAGAACGGTTGTGCCGGCGGCGGCAGTGCCTGGGTAGCTCACGCGCTGCGTGATACGGGACTCAAG
AATGGGCAGCTCGTACCCGGCCAGCGCCTCGGCAACCTCACCGCCGATGCGCGTGCCTTTGATCGCCCGC
GACACGACAAAGGCCGCTTGTAGCCTTCCATCCGTGACCTCAATGCGCTGCTTAACCAGCTCCACCAGGT
CGGCGGTGGCCCATATGTCGTAAGGGCTTGGCTGCACCGGAATCAGCACGAAGTCGGCTGCCTTGATCGC
GGACACAGCCAAGTCCGCCGCCTGGGGCGCTCCGTCGATCACTACGAAGTCGCGCCGGCCGATGGCCTTC
ACGTCGCGGTCAATCGTCGGGCGGTCGATGCCGACAACGGTTAGCGGTTGATCTTCCCGCACGGCCGCCC
AATCGCGGGCACTGCCCTGGGGATCGGAATCGACTAACAGAACATCGGCCCCGGCGAGTTGCAGGGCGCG
GGCTAGATGGGTTGCGATGGTCGTCTTGCCTGACCCGCCTTTCTGGTTAAGTACAGCGATAACCTTCATG
CGTTCCCCTTGCGTATTTGTTTATTTACTCATCGCATCATATACGCAGCGACCGCATGACGCAAGCTGTT
TTACTCAAATACACATCACCTTTTTAGACGGCGGCGCTCGGTTTCTTCAGCGGCCAAGCTGGCCGGCCAG
GCCGCCAGCTTGGCATCAGACAAACCGGCCAGGATTTCATGCAGCCGCACGGTTGAGACGTGCGCGGGCG
GCTCGAACACGTACCCGGCCGCGATCATCTCCGCCTCGATCTCTTCGGTAATGAAAAACGGTTCGTCCTG
GCCGTCCTGGTGCGGTTTCATGCTTGTTCCTCTTGGCGTTCATTCTCGGCGGCCGCCAGGGCGTCGGCCT
CGGTCAATGCGTCCTCACGGAAGGCACCGCGCCGCCTGGCCTCGGTGGGCGTCACTTCCTCGCTGCGCTC
AAGTGCGCGGTACAGGGTCGAGCGATGCACGCCAAGCAGTGCAGCCGCCTCTTTCACGGTGCGGCCTTCC
TGGTCGATCAGCTCGCGGGCGTGCGCGATCTGTGCCGGGGTGAGGGTAGGGCGGGGGCCAAACTTCACGC
CTCGGGCCTTGGCGGCCTCGCGCCCGCTCCGGGTGCGGTCGATGATTAGGGAACGCTCGAACTCGGCAAT
GCCGGCGAACACGGTCAACACCATGCGGCCGGCCGGCGTGGTGGTGTCGGCCCACGGCTCTGCCAGGCTA
CGCAGGCCCGCGCCGGCCTCCTGGATGCGCTCGGCAATGTCCAGTAGGTCGCGGGTGCTGCGGGCCAGGC
GGTCTAGCCTGGTCACTGTCACAACGTCGCCAGGGCGTAGGTGGTCAAGCATCCTGGCCAGCTCCGGGCG
GTCGCGCCTGGTGCCGGTGATCTTCTCGGAAAACAGCTTGGTGCAGCCGGCCGCGTGCAGTTCGGCCCGT
TGGTTGGTCAAGTCCTGGTCGTCGGTGCTGACGCGGGCATAGCCCAGCAGGCCAGCGGCGGCGCTCTTGT
TCATGGCGTAATGTCTCCGGTTCTAGTCGCAAGTATTCTACTTTATGCGACTAAAACACGCGACAAGAAA
ACGCCAGGAAAAGGGCAGGGCGGCAGCCTGTCGCGTAACTTAGGACTTGTGCGACATGTCGTTTTCAGAA
GACGGCTGCACTGAACGTCAGAAGCCGACTGCACTATAGCAGCGGAGGGGTTGGATCAAAGTACTTTGAT
CCCGAGGGGAACCCTGTGGTTGGCATGCACATACAAATGGACGAACGGATAAACCT
