>Addgene plasmid #68597 | pMpGWB206 | addgene partial sequence | sequence record 128124 | ccdB-Fwd 5'-GCATGATGACCACCGATATG-3'
GGGGAATATAAATGTCAGGCTCCCTTATACACAGCCAGTCTGCAGGTCGACCATAGTGACTGGATATGTT
GTGTTTTACAGTATTATGTAGTCTGTTTTTTATGCAAAATCTAATTTAATATATTGATATTTATATCATT
TTACGTTTCTCGTTCAGCTTTCTTGTACAAAGTGGTTGATAACAGCATGGTGAGCAAGGGCGAGGAGCTG
TTCACCGGGGTGGTGCCCATCCTGGTCGAGCTGGACGGCGACGTAAACGGCCACAAGTTCAGCGTGTCCG
GCGAGGGCGAGGGCGATGCCACCTACGGCAAGCTGACCCTGAA
