>Addgene plasmid #68597 | pMpGWB206 | addgene partial sequence | sequence record 128126 | CAT-R 5'-GCAACTGACTGAAATGCCTC-3'
ACGGATCCTAACTCAAAATCCACACATTATACGAGCCGGAAGCATAAAGTGTAAAGCCTGGGGTGCCTAA
TGCGGCCCCTCGAGGGGCCGCCATAGTGACTGGATATGTTGTGTTTTACAGTATTATGTAGTCTGTTTTT
TATGCAAAATCTAATTTAATATATTGATATTTATATCATTTTACGTTTCTCGTTCAGCTTTTTTGTACAA
ACTTGTTGATAACTCTAGAGTCCCCCGTGTTCTCTCCAAATGAAATGAACTTCCTTATA
